>Addgene plasmid #176983 | ITGB2_pcDNA6.2/EmGFP-Bsd | addgene full sequence | sequence record 349771 | Addgene NGS Result
GACATTGATTATTGACTAGTTATTAATAGTAATCAATTACGGGGTCATTAGTTCATAGCCCATATATGGA
GTTCCGCGTTACATAACTTACGGTAAATGGCCCGCCTGGCTGACCGCCCAACGACCCCCGCCCATTGACG
TCAATAATGACGTATGTTCCCATAGTAACGCCAATAGGGACTTTCCATTGACGTCAATGGGTGGAGTATT
TACGGTAAACTGCCCACTTGGCAGTACATCAAGTGTATCATATGCCAAGTACGCCCCCTATTGACGTCAA
TGACGGTAAATGGCCCGCCTGGCATTATGCCCAGTACATGACCTTATGGGACTTTCCTACTTGGCAGTAC
ATCTACGTATTAGTCATCGCTATTACCATGGTGATGCGGTTTTGGCAGTACATCAATGGGCGTGGATAGC
GGTTTGACTCACGGGGATTTCCAAGTCTCCACCCCATTGACGTCAATGGGAGTTTGTTTTGGCACCAAAA
TCAACGGGACTTTCCAAAATGTCGTAACAACTCCGCCCCATTGACGCAAATGGGCGGTAGGCGTGTACGG
TGGGAGGTCTATATAAGCAGAGCTCTCTGGCTAACTAGAGAACCCACTGCTTACTGGCTTATCGAAATTA
ATACGACTCACTATAGGGAGACCCAAGCTGGCTAGTTAAGCTATCAACAAGTTTGTACAAAAAAGCAGGC
ACC
[2307 nt withheld, positions 704-3010]
TAGAACCCAGCTTTCTTGTACAAAGTGGTTGATCTAGAGGGCCCGCGGTTCGAAGGTAAGCCTATCCCTA
ACCCTCTCCTCGGTCTCGATTCTACGCGTACCGGTTAGTAATGAGTTTAAACGGGGGAGGCTAACTGAAA
CACGGAAGGAGACAATACCGGAAGGAACCCGCGCTATGACGGCAATAAAAAGACAGAATAAAACGCACGG
GTGTTGGGTCGTTTGTTCATAAACGCGGGGTTCGGTCCCAGGGCTGGCACTCTGTCGATACCCCACCGAG
ACCCCATTGGGGCCAATACGCCCGCGTTTCTTCCTTTTCCCCACCCCACCCCCCAAGTTCGGGTGAAGGC
CCAGGGCTCGCAGCCAACGTCGGGGCGGCAGGCCCTGCCATAGCAGATCTGCGCAGCTGGGGCTCTAGGG
GGTATCCCC
[124 nt withheld, positions 3440-3563]
C
[91 nt withheld, positions 3565-3655]
A
[49 nt withheld, positions 3657-3705]
CCTTTGACGTTGGAGTCCACGTTCTTT
[37 nt withheld, positions 3733-3769]
ACCCTATCTCGGTCTATTCTTTTGATTTATAAGGGATTTTGCCGATTTCGGCCTATTGGTTAAAAAATGA
GCTGATTTAACAAAAATTTAACGCGAATTATCCTCGAGCTACCGGGTAGGGGAGGCGCTTTTCCCAAGGC
AGTCTGGAGCATGCGCTTTAGCAGCCCCGCTGGGCACTTGGCGCTACACAAGTGGCCTCTGGCCTCGCAC
ACATTCCACATCCACCGGTAGGCGCCAACCGGCTCCGTTCTTTGGTGGCCCCTTCGCGCCACCTTCTACT
CCTCCCCTAGTCAGGAAGTTCCCCCCCGCCCCGCAGCTCGCGTCGTGCAGGACGTGACAAATGGAAGTAG
CACGTCTCACTAGTCTCGTGCAGATGGACAGCACCGCTGAGCAATGGAAGCGGGTAGGCCTTTGGGGCAG
CGGCCAATAGCAGCTTTGCTCCTTCGCTTTCTGGGCTCAGAGGCTGGGAAGGGGTGGGTCCGGGGGCGGG
CTCAGGGGCGGGCTCAGGGGCGGGGCGGGCGCCCGAAGGTCCTCCGGAGGCCCGGCATTCTGCACGCTTC
AAAAGCGCACGTCTGCCGCGCTGTTCTCCTCTTCCTCATCTCCGGGCCTTTCGACTCTAGACACGTGTTG
ACAATTAATCATCGGCATAGTATATCGGCATAGTATAATACGACAAGGTGAGGAACTAAACCATGGTGAG
CAAGGGCGAGGAGCTGTTCACCGGGGTGGTGCCCATCCTGGTCGAGCTGGACGGCGACGTAAACGGCCAC
AAGTTCAGCGTGTCCGGCGAGGGCGAGGGCGATGCCACCTACGGCAAGCTGACCCTGAAGTTCATCTGCA
CCACCGGCAAGCTGCCCGTGCCCTGGCCCACCCTCGTGACCACCTTCACCTACGGCGTGCAGTGCTTCGC
CCGCTACCCCGACCACATGAAGCAGCACGACTTCTTCAAGTCCGCCATGCCCGAAGGCTACGTCCAGGAG
CGCACCATCTTCTTCAAGGACGACGGCAACTACAAGACCCGCGCCGAGGTGAAGTTCGAGGGCGACACCC
TGGTGAACCGCATCGAGCTGAAGGGCATCGACTTCAAGGAGGACGGCAACATCCTGGGGCACAAGCTGGA
GTACAACTACAACAGCCACAAGGTCTATATCACCGCCGACAAGCAGAAGAACGGCATCAAGGTGAACTTC
AAGACCCGCCACAACATCGAGGACGGCAGCGTGCAGCTCGCCGACCACTACCAGCAGAACACCCCCATCG
GCGACGGCCCCGTGCTGCTGCCCGACAACCACTACCTGAGCACCCAGTCCGCCCTGAGCAAAGACCCCAA
CGAGAAGCGCGATCACATGGTCCTGCTGGAGTTCGTGACCGCCGCCGGGATCACTCTCGGCATGGACGAG
CTGTACAAGGCCAAGCCTTTGTCTCAAGAAGAATCCACCCTCATTGAAAGAGCAACGGCTACAATCAACA
GCATCCCCATCTCTGAAGACTACAGCGTCGCCAGCGCAGCTCTCTCTAGCGACGGCCGCATCTTCACTGG
TGTCAATGTATATCATTTTACTGGGGGACCTTGTGCAGAACTCGTGGTGCTGGGCACTGCTGCTGCTGCG
GCAGCTGGCAACCTGACTTGTATCGTCGCGATCGGAAATGAGAACAGGGGCATCTTGAGCCCCTGCGGAC
GGTGCCGACAGGTGCTTCTCGATCTGCATCCTGGGATCAAAGCCATAGTGAAGGACAGTGATGGACAGCC
GACGGCAGTTGGGATTCGTGAATTGCTGCCCTCTGGTTATGTGTGGGAGGGCTAAGCACTTCGTGGCCGA
GGAGCAGGACTGACACGTGCTACGAGATTTCGATTCCACCGCCGCCTTCTATGAAAGGTTGGGCTTCGGA
ATCGTTTTCCGGGACGCCGGCTGGATGATCCTCCAGCGCGGGGATCTCATGCTGGAGTTCTTCGCCCACC
CCAACTTGTTTATTGCAGCTTATAATGGTTACAAATAAAGCAATAGCATCACAAATTTCACAAATAAAGC
ATTTTTTTCACTGCATTCTAGTTGTGGTTTGTCCAAACTCATCAATGTATCTTATCATGTCTGTATACCG
TCGACCTCTAGCTAGAGCTTGGCGTAATCATGGTCATAGCTGTTTCCTGTGTGAAATTGTTATCCGCTCA
CAATTCCACACAACATACGAGCCGGAAGCATAAAGTGTAAAGCCTGGGGTGCCTAATGAGTGAGCTAACT
CACATTAATTGCGTTGCGCTCACTGCCCGCTTTCCAGTCGGGAAACCTGTCGTGCCAGCTGCATTAATGA
ATCGGCCAACGCGCGGGGAGAGGCGGTTTGCGTATTGGGCGCTCTTCCGCTTCCTCGCTCACTGACTCGC
TGCGCTCGGTCGTTCGGCTGCGGCGAGCGGTATCAGCTCACTCAAAGGCGGTAATACGGTTATCCACAGA
ATCAGGGGATAACGCAGGAAAGAACATGTGAGCAAAAGGCCAGCAAAAGGCCAGGAACCGTAAAAAGGCC
GCGTTGCTGGCGTTTTTCCATAGGCTCCGCCCCCCTGACGAGCATCACAAAAATCGACGCTCAAGTCAGA
GGTGGCGAAACCCGACAGGACTATAAAGATACCAGGCGTTTCCCCCTGGAAGCTCCCTCGTGCGCTCTCC
TGTTCCGACCCTGCCGCTTACCGGATACCTGTCCGCCTTTCTCCCTTCGGGAAGCGTGGCGCTTTCTCAT
AGCTCACGCTGTAGGTATCTCAGTTCGGTGTAGGTCGTTCGCTCCAAGCTGGGCTGTGTGCACGAACCCC
CCGTTCAGCCCGACCGCTGCGCCTTATCCGGTAACTATCGTCTTGAGTCCAACCCGGTAAGACACGACTT
ATCGCCACTGGCAGCAGCCACTGGTAACAGGATTAGCAGAGCGAGGTATGTAGGCGGTGCTACAGAGTTC
TTGAAGTGGTGGCCTAACTACGGCTACACTAGAAGAACAGTATTTGGTATCTGCGCTCTGCTGAAGCCAG
TTACCTTCGGAAAAAGAGTTGGTAGCTCTTGATCCGGCAAACAAACCACCGCTGGTAGCGGTGGTTTTTT
TGTTTGCAAGCAGCAGATTACGCGCAGAAAAAAAGGATCTCAAGAAGATCCTTTGATCTTTTCTACGGGG
TCTGACGCTCAGTGGAACGAAAACTCACGTTAAGGGATTTTGGTCATGAGATTATCAAAAAGGATCTTCA
CCTAGATCCTTTTAAATTAAAAATGAAGTTTTAAATCAATCTAAAGTATATATGAGTAAACTTGGTCTGA
CAGTTACCAATGCTTAATCAGTGAGGCACCTATCTCAGCGATCTGTCTATTTCGTTCATCCATAGTTGCC
TGACTCCCCGTCGTGTAGATAACTACGATACGGGAGGGCTTACCATCTGGCCCCAGTGCTGCAATGATAC
CGCGAGACCCACGCTCACCGGCTCCAGATTTATCAGCAATAAACCAGCCAGCCGGAAGGGCCGAGCGCAG
AAGTGGTCCTGCAACTTTATCCGCCTCCATCCAGTCTATTAATTGTTGCCGGGAAGCTAGAGTAAGTAGT
TCGCCAGTTAATAGTTTGCGCAACGTTGTTGCCATTGCTACAGGCATCGTGGTGTCACGCTCGTCGTTTG
GTATGGCTTCATTCAGCTTCGGTTCCCAACGATCAAGGCGAGTTACATGATCCCCCATGTTGTGCAAAAA
AGCGGTTAGCTCCTTCGGTCCTCCGATCGTTGTCAGAAGTAAGTTGGCCGCAGTGTTATCACTCATGGTT
ATGGCAGCACTGCATAATTCTCTTACTGTCATGCCATCCGTAAGATGCTTTTCTGTGACTGGTGAGTACT
CAACCAAGTCATTCTGAGAATAGTGTATGCGGCGACCGAGTTGCTCTTGCCCGGCGTCAATACGGGATAA
TACCGCGCCACATAGCAGAACTTTAAAAGTGCTCATCATTGGAAAACGTTCTTCGGGGCGAAAACTCTCA
AGGATCTTACCGCTGTTGAGATCCAGTTCGATGTAACCCACTCGTGCACCCAACTGATCTTCAGCATCTT
TTACTTTCACCAGCGTTTCTGGGTGAGCAAAAACAGGAAGGCAAAATGCCGCAAAAAAGGGAATAAGGGC
GACACGGAAATGTTGAATACTCATACTCTTCCTTTTTCAATATTATTGAAGCATTTATCAGGGTTATTGT
CTCATGAGCGGATACATATTTGAATGTATTTAGAAAAATAAACAAATAGGGGTTCCGCGCACATTTCCCC
GAAAAGTGCCACCTGACGTCGACGGATCGGGAGATCTCCCGATCCCCTATGGTGCACTCTCAGTACAATC
TGCTCTGATGCCGCATAGTTAAGCCAGTATCTGCTCCCTGCTTGTGTGTTGGAGGTCGCTGAGTAGTGCG
CGAGCAAAATTTAAGCTACAACAAGGCAAGGCTTGACCGACAATTGCATGAAGAATCTGCTTAGGGTTAG
GCGTTTTGCGCTGCTTCGCGATGTACGGGCCAGATATACGCGTT
Features (pLannotate 1.2.2; 26 found; start..end, strand, type, name):
      1..380     +  enhancer       CMV enhancer: human cytomegalovirus immediate early enhancer
    381..584     +  promoter       CMV promoter: human cytomegalovirus (CMV) immediate early promoter
    580..613     +  LTR            5' LTR (truncated) (fragment): truncated 5' long terminal repeat (LTR) from HIV-1
    629..647     +  promoter       T7 promoter: promoter for bacteriophage T7 RNA polymerase
    678..698     +  protein_bind   attB1: mutant version of attB; core recombination site for the Gateway® BP reaction BP Clonase™
    704..3010    +  CDS            ITGB2 (sequence withheld): ITB2_HUMAN - Also known as CD18, MFI7. Experimental evidence at protein level: Swiss-Prot protein existence level 1. Integrin ITGAL/ITGB2 is a receptor for ICAM1, ICAM2, ICAM3 and ICAM4. Integrin ITGAL/ITGB2 is also a receptor for the secreted form of ubiquitin-like protein ISG15; the interaction is mediated by ITGAL (PubMed:29100055). Integrins ITGAM/ITGB2 and ITGAX/ITGB2 are receptors for the iC3b fragment of the third complement component and for fibrinogen. Integrin ITGAX/ITGB2 recognizes the sequence G-P-R in fibrinogen alpha-chain. Integrin ITGAM/ITGB2 recognizes P1 and P2 peptides of fi
   3015..3039    -  protein_bind   attB2: mutant version of attB; recombination site for the Gateway® BP reaction BP Clonase™
   3065..3106    +  CDS            V5 tag: epitope tag from simian virus 5
   3190..3238    +  polyA_signal   HSV TK poly(A) signal: herpes simplex virus thymidine kinase polyadenylation signal (Cole and Stacy, 1985)
   3329..3345    -  polyA_signal   bGH poly(A) signal (fragment): bovine growth hormone polyadenylation signal
   3440..3868    +  rep_origin     f1 ori (sequence partly withheld): f1 bacteriophage origin of replication; arrow indicates direction of (+) strand synthesis
   3883..4382    +  promoter       PGK promoter: mouse phosphoglycerate kinase 1 promoter
   4396..4443    +  promoter       EM7 promoter: synthetic bacterial promoter&nbsp
   4462..5178    +  CDS            Emerald: Emerald is a basic (constitutively fluorescent) green fluorescent protein published in 1998, derived from Aequorea victoria. It is reported to be a very rapidly-maturing weak dimer.
   5178..5574    +  CDS            BSD (fragment): blasticidin S deaminase; Aspergillus terreus BSD; confers resistance to blasticidin
   5575..5602    +  CDS            BleoR (fragment): antibiotic-binding protein; Sh ble from Streptoalloteichus hindustanus; confers resistance to bleomycin, phleomycin, and Zeocin™
   5612..5737    +  CDS            ble (fragment): BLE_KLEPN - Experimental evidence at protein level: Swiss-Prot protein existence level 1. Binding protein with a strong affinity to the bleomycin family of antibiotics. Binds to CL990; an antimitotic-antibiotic compound. From Klebsiella pneumoniae.
   5732..5853    +  polyA_signal   SV40 poly(A) signal: SV40 polyadenylation signal
   5926..5942    -  protein_bind   lac operator: The lac repressor binds to the lac operator to inhibit transcription in E. coli. This inhibition can be relieved by adding lactose or isopropyl-β-D-thiogalactopyranoside (IPTG). lac repressor encoded by lacI
   5950..5980    -  promoter       lac promoter: promoter for the E. coli lac operon
   5995..6016    -  protein_bind   CAP binding site: CAP binding activates transcription in the presence of cAMP. E. coli catabolite activator protein
   6029..6121    -  CDS            lacI (fragment): lac repressor; lacI; The lac repressor binds to the lac operator to inhibit transcription in E. coli. This inhibition can be relieved by adding lactose or isopropyl-β-D-thiogalactopyranoside (IPTG).
   6304..6892    -  rep_origin     ori: high-copy-number ColE1/pMB1/pBR322/pUC origin of replication
   7063..7923    -  CDS            AmpR: β-lactamase; bla; confers resistance to ampicillin, carbenicillin, and related antibiotics
   7924..8028    -  promoter       AmpR promoter: bla
   8087..8139    -  misc_feature   bom (fragment): basis of mobility region from pBR322
