[The description below was written by a language model from this plasmid's Addgene catalogue record and pLannotate feature annotations shown in this document.]
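Description:
ITGB2_pcDNA6.2/EmGFP-Bsd is a mammalian expression plasmid of about 8.3 kb, made by Gateway recombination of the human ITGB2 open reading frame (integrin beta-2, also known as CD18 or LAD) into the Invitrogen pcDNA6.2/EmGFP-Bsd/V5-DEST destination vector. In E. coli it replicates from a high-copy ColE1/pUC-type origin and is selected with ampicillin through the bla gene. An f1 origin is also present, a standard backbone element that permits single-stranded DNA production.

The roughly 2.3 kb ITGB2 coding sequence sits between attB1 and attB2 sites, the scars left by Gateway cloning, and is driven by the human CMV immediate-early enhancer and promoter. A T7 promoter lies just upstream and serves as a sequencing primer site. A V5 epitope tag and the HSV thymidine kinase polyadenylation signal follow attB2, but the record does not state whether the insert retains its stop codon, so it is unclear whether the V5 tag is fused to the expressed protein. A second, independent cassette uses the mouse PGK promoter, with the bacterial EM7 promoter alongside it, to express Emerald GFP fused to blasticidin S deaminase, terminated by an SV40 poly(A) signal. This fusion lets transfected cells be identified by green fluorescence and selected with blasticidin. Short annotated fragments such as an HIV-1 LTR piece, bleomycin-resistance fragments, bGH poly(A) and lacI appear to be partial matches to backbone sequence rather than functional parts.

The associated publication describes an overexpression screen of chromosome 21 genes for modulators of Sonic hedgehog signalling relevant to Down syndrome, for which this plasmid supplies ITGB2 overexpression in mammalian cells.
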