Addgene plasmid #176983: ITGB2_pcDNA6.2/EmGFP-Bsd
Purpose: Mammalian expression vector encoding ITGB2 and EmGFP-Bsd
Depositing lab: Roger Reeves. Depositing organization: Johns Hopkins University and School of Medicine. Publication: Overexpression screen of chromosome 21 genes reveals modulators of Sonic hedgehog signaling relevant to Down syndrome. Moyer AJ, Fernandez FX, Li Y, Klinedinst DK, Florea LD, Kazuki Y, Oshimura M, Reeves RH. Dis Model Mech. 2023 Apr 1;16(4):dmm049712. doi: 10.1242/dmm.049712. Epub 2023 Apr 13. PubMed 36995257.
Backbone
  Vector backbone: pcDNA6.2/EmGFP-Bsd/V5-DEST
  Backbone manufacturer: Invitrogen (V36620)
  Backbone size w/o insert (bp): 5983
  Vector type: Mammalian Expression
  Selectable markers: EmGFP fused to Blasticidin (bsd)-resistance marker
Growth in bacteria
  Bacterial resistance: Ampicillin, 100 μg/mL
  Growth temperature: 37°C
  Growth strain: DH5alpha
  Copy number: High Copy
Gene/Insert
  Gene/Insert name: ITGB2 (alt names: LAD; CD18)
  Species: H. sapiens (human)
  Insert size (bp): 2310
  Entrez Gene: ITGB2 (a.k.a. CD18, LAD, LCAMB, LFA-1, MAC-1, MF17, MFI7)
  Promoter: CMV
  Cloning method: Gateway Cloning
  Sequencing primers: 5′ T7; 3′ V5 reverse
Resource information
  A portion of this plasmid was derived from a plasmid made by: Derived from Addgene #53892
Terms and licenses: Academic/Nonprofit Terms; Industry Terms: Not Available to Industry
Depositor comments: ITGB2 (BC157006) expressed under the control of CMV promoter and EmGFP-Bsd under the control of PGK
How to cite: ITGB2_pcDNA6.2/EmGFP-Bsd was a gift from Roger Reeves (Addgene plasmid # 176983 ; http://n2t.net/addgene:176983 ; RRID:Addgene_176983)
